>Addgene plasmid #123933 | MTK0_018 | addgene full sequence | sequence record 250087 | Addgene NGS Result
TGCTACAGGCATCGTGGTGTCACGCTCGTCGTTTGGTATGGCTTCATTCAGCTCCGGTTCCCAACGATCA
AGGCGAGTTACATGATCCCCCATGTTGTGCAAAAAAGCGGTTAGCTCCTTCGGTCCTCCGATCGTTGTCA
GAAGTAAGTTGGCCGCAGTGTTATCACTCATGGTTATGGCAGCACTGCATAATTCTCTTACTGTCATGCC
ATCCGTAAGATGCTTTTCTGTGACTGGTGAGTACTCAACCAAGTCATTCTGAGAATAGTGTATGCGGCGA
CCGAGTTGCTCTTGCCCGGCGTCAATACGGGATAATACCGCGCCACATAGCAGAACTTTAAAAGTGCTCA
TCATTGGAAAACGTTCTTCGGGGCGAAAACTCTCAAGGATCTTACCGCTGTTGAGATCCAGTTCGATGTA
ACCCACTCGTGCACCCAACTGATCTTCAGCATCTTTTACTTTCACCAGCGTTTCTGGGTGAGCAAAAACA
GGAAGGCAAAATGCCGCAAAAAAGGGAATAAGGGCGACACGGAAATGTTGAATACTCATACTCTTCCTTT
TTCAATATTATTGAAGCATTTATCAGGGTTATTGTCTCATGAGCGGATACATATTTGAATGTATTTAGAA
AAATAAACAAATAGGGGTTCCGCGCACATTTCCCCGAAAAGTGCCACCTGTCATGACCAAAATCCCTTAA
CGTGAGTTTTCGTTCCACTGAGCGTCAGACCCCGTAGAAAAGATCAAAGGATCTTCTTGAGATCCTTTTT
TTCTGCGCGTAATCTGCTGCTTGCAAACAAAAAAACCACCGCTACCAGCGGTGGTTTGTTTGCCGGATCA
AGAGCTACCAACTCTTTTTCCGAAGGTAACTGGCTTCAGCAGAGCGCAGATACCAAATACTGTTCTTCTA
GTGTAGCCGTAGTTAGGCCACCACTTCAAGAACTCTGTAGCACCGCCTACATACCTCGCTCTGCTAATCC
TGTTACCAGTGGCTGCTGCCAGTGGCGATAAGTCGTGTCTTACCGGGTTGGACTCAAGACGATAGTTACC
GGATAAGGCGCAGCGGTCGGGCTGAACGGGGGGTTCGTGCACACAGCCCAGCTTGGAGCGAACGACCTAC
ACCGAACTGAGATACCTACAGCGTGAGCTATGAGAAAGCGCCACGCTTCCCGAAGGGAGAAAGGCGGACA
GGTATCCGGTAAGCGGCAGGGTCGGAACAGGAGAGCGCACGAGGGAGCTTCCAGGGGGAAACGCCTGGTA
TCTTTATAGTCCTGTCGGGTTTCGCCACCTCTGACTTGAGCGTCGATTTTTGTGATGCTCGTCAGGGGGG
CGGAGCCTATGGAAAAACGCCAGCAACGCGGCCTTTTTACGGTTCCTGGCCTTTTGCTGGCCTTTTGCTC
ACATGTTCTTTCCTGCGTTATCCCCTGATTCTGTGGATAACCGTGCGGCCGCCAATTAATACGACTCACT
ATAGGGCGAATTGGGGCGCGCCATTCTAGATTAACCCTAGAAAGATAGTCTGCGTAAAATTGACGCATGC
ATTCTTGAAATATTGCTCTCTCTTTCTAAATAGCGCGAATCCGTCGCTGTGCATTTAGGACATCTCAGTC
GCCGCTTGGAGCTCCCGTGAGGCGTGCTTGTCAATGCGGTAAGTGTCACTGATTTTGAACTATAACGACC
GCGTGAGTCAAAATGACGCATGATTATCTTTTACGTGACTTTTAAGATTTAACTCATACGATAATTATAT
TGTTATTTCATGTTCTACTTACGTGATAACTTATTATATATATATTTTCTTGTTATAGATATCAACTAGA
ATGCTAGCATGGGCCCAGATCTCCATGGGCCCTGAATTCGCATCTAGATGGTAGAGCCACAAACAGCCGG
TACAAGCAACGATCTCCAGGACCATCTGAATCATGCGCGGATGACACGAACTCACGACGGCGATCACAGA
CATTAACCCACAGTACAGACACTGCGACAACGTGGCAATTCGTCGCAATACCGTCTCACTGAACTGGCCG
ATAATTGCAGACGAACGACTAGAGATCTATGTGAGGATCCTAACTCGAGATCGAGCTGCCAATGAGACGA
CGGGGTCATCACGGCTCATCATGCGCCAAACAAATGTGTGCAATACACGCTCGGATGACTGCATGATGAC
CGCACTGACTGGGGACAGCAGATCCACCTAAGCCTGTGAGAGAAGCAGACACCCGACAGATCAAGGCAGT
TAACTAGTGCACTGCAGTACAGCGGTGGGCTCTATGGGGTACCTACGTAGGTACATAACTTACGGTAAAT
GGCCCGCCTGGCTGACCGCCCAACGACCCCCGCCCATTGACGTCAATAATGACGTATGTTCCCATAGTAA
CGCCAATAGGGACTTTCCATTGACGTCAATGGGTGGAGTATTTACGGTAAACTGCCCACTTGGCAGTACA
TCAAGTGTATCATATGCCAAGTACGCCCCCTATTGACGTCAATGACGGTAAATGGCCCGCCTGGCATTAT
GCCCAGTACATGACCTTATGGGACTTTCCTACTTGGCAGTACATCTACGTATTAGTCATCGCTATTACCA
TGGTGATGCGGTTTTGGCAGTACATCAATGGGCGTGGATAGCGGTTTGACTCACGGGGATTTCCAAGTCT
CCACCCCATTGACGTCAATGGGAGTTTGTTTTGGCACCAAAATCAACGGGACTTTCCAAAATGTCGTAAC
AACTCCGCCCCATTGACGCAAATGGGCGGTAGGCGTGTACGGTGGGAGGTCTATATAAGCAGAGCTCGTT
TAGTGAACCGTCAGATAATGAGCGAGCTGATTAAGGAGAACATGCACATGAAGCTGTACATGGAGGGCAC
CGTGGACAACCATCACTTCAAGTGCACATCCGAGGGCGAAGGCAAGCCCTACGAGGGCACCCAGACCATG
AGAATCAAGGTGGTCGAGGGCGGCCCTCTCCCCTTCGCCTTCGACATCCTGGCTACTAGCTTCCTCTACG
GCAGCAAGACCTTCATCAACCACACCCAGGGCATCCCCGACTTCTTCAAGCAGTCCTTCCCTGAGGGCTT
CACATGGGAGAGAGTCACCACATACGAAGACGGGGGCGTGCTGACCGCTACCCAGGACACCAGCCTCCAG
GACGGCTGCCTCATCTACAACGTCAAGATCAGAGGGGTGAACTTCACATCCAACGGCCCTGTGATGCAGA
AGAAAACACTCGGCTGGGAGGCCTTCACCGAAACGCTGTACCCCGCTGACGGCGGCCTGGAAGGCAGAAA
CGACATGGCCCTGAAGCTCGTGGGCGGGAGCCATCTGATCGCAAACATCAAGACCACATATAGATCCAAG
AAACCCGCTAAGAACCTCAAGATGCCTGGCGTCTACTATGTGGACTACAGACTGGAAAGAATCAAGGAGG
CCAACAACGAAACCTACGTCGAGCAGCACGAGGTGGCAGTGGCCAGATACTGCGACCTCCCTAGCAAACT
GGGGCACAAGCTTAATCCCAAGAAGAAGAGGAAGGTGGAGGACGCCCGTACGAGTACTGGAAGCGGAGAG
GGCAGAGGAAGTCTGCTAACATGCGGTGACGTCGAGGAGAATCCTGGACCTGGATCCATGGCCAAGCCTT
TGTCTCAAGAAGAATCCACCCTCATTGAAAGAGCAACGGCTACAATCAACAGCATCCCCATCTCTGAAGA
CTACAGCGTCGCCAGCGCAGCTCTCTCTAGCGACGGCCGCATCTTCACTGGTGTCAATGTATATCATTTT
ACTGGGGGACCTTGTGCAGAACTCGTGGTGCTGGGCACTGCTGCTGCTGCGGCAGCTGGCAACCTGACTT
GTATCGTCGCGATCGGAAATGAGAACAGGGGCATCTTGAGCCCCTGCGGACGGTGCCGACAGGTGCTTCT
CGATCTGCATCCTGGGATCAAAGCCATAGTGAAGGACAGTGATGGACAGCCGACGGCAGTTGGGATTCGT
GAATTGCTGCCCTCTGGTTATGTGTGGGAGGGCTAACTCGAGCGACGCCTCGACTGTGCCTTCTAGTTGC
CAGCCATCTGTTGTTTGCCCCTCCCCCGTGCCTTCCTTGACCCTGGAAGGTGCCACTCCCACTGTCCTTT
CCTAATAAAATGAGGAAATTGCATCGCATTGTCTGAGTAGGTGTCATTCTATTCTGGGGGGTGGGGTGGG
GCAGGACAGCAAGGGGGAGGATTGGGAAGACAATAGCAGGCATGCTGGGGATGCGGTGGGCTCTATGAGT
ATCGATACTAGTTAAAAGTTTTGTTACTTTATAGAAGAAATTTTGAGTTTTTGTTTTTTTTTAATAAATA
AATAAACATAAATAAATTGTTTGTTGAATTTATTATTAGTATGTAAGTGTAAATATAATAAAACTTAATA
TCTATTCAAATTAATAAATAAACCTCGATATACAGACCGATAAAACACATGCGTCAATTTTACGCATGAT
TATCTTTAACGTACGTCACAATATGATTATCTTTCTAGGGTTAATCTAGTATACGCGTATGCGGCCGCTT
AATTAATCCAGCTTTTGTTCCCTTTAGTGAGGGTTAATTCCGAGCGGCCGCGATTATCAAAAAGGATCTT
CACCTAGATCCTTTTAAATTAAAAATGAAGTTTTAAATCAATCTAAAGTATATATGAGTAAACTTGGTCT
GACAGTTACCAATGCTTAATCAGTGAGGCACCTATCTCAGCGATCTGTCTATTTCGTTCATCCATAGTTG
CCTGACTCCCCGTCGTGTAGATAACTACGATACGGGAGGGCTTACCATCTGGCCCCAGTGCTGCAATGAT
ACCGCGGGACCCACGCTCACCGGCTCCAGATTTATCAGCAATAAACCAGCCAGCCGGAAGGGCCGAGCGC
AGAAGTGGTCCTGCAACTTTATCCGCCTCCATCCAGTCTATTAATTGTTGCCGGGAAGCTAGAGTAAGTA
GTTCGCCAGTTAATAGTTTGCGCAACGTTGTTGCCAT
Features (pLannotate 1.2.2; 10 found; start..end, strand, type, name):
    550..654     -  promoter       AmpR promoter: bla
    757..1345    +  rep_origin     ori: high-copy-number ColE1/pMB1/pBR322/pUC origin of replication
   1457..1475    +  promoter       T7 promoter: promoter for bacteriophage T7 RNA polymerase
   2292..2592    +  enhancer       CMV enhancer: human cytomegalovirus immediate early enhancer
   2593..2796    +  promoter       CMV promoter: human cytomegalovirus (CMV) immediate early promoter
   2818..3516    +  CDS            TagBFP: TagBFP is a basic (constitutively fluorescent) blue fluorescent protein published in 2008, derived from Entacmaea quadricolor. It is reported to be a very rapidly-maturing monomer with very low acid sensitivity.
   3628..4026    +  CDS            BSD: blasticidin S deaminase; Aspergillus terreus BSD; confers resistance to blasticidin
   4044..4251    +  polyA_signal   bGH poly(A) signal: bovine growth hormone polyadenylation signal
   4571..4589    -  promoter       T3 promoter: promoter for bacteriophage T3 RNA polymerase
   4696..549     -  CDS            AmpR (across the origin): β-lactamase; bla; confers resistance to ampicillin, carbenicillin, and related antibiotics
