[The description below was written by a language model from this plasmid's Addgene catalogue record and pLannotate feature annotations shown in this document.]
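Description:
MTK0_018 is a part plasmid from the Mammalian Toolkit (MTK), a modular hierarchical cloning system for building genetic circuits in mammalian cells. It is catalogued as a type 0 part that carries a synthetic "spacer" transcriptional unit flanked by the LS and R1 connectors. In connector-based assembly schemes of this kind, such a unit generally acts as a placeholder that occupies a transcriptional-unit position so a multi-unit assembly can be completed. The depositor notes that type 0 parts are generally destination vectors in the MTK. The backbone is described as self-made and the vector type as mammalian expression. The cloning sites are not recorded. In bacteria the plasmid replicates from a high-copy ColE1/pUC-type origin and is selected with ampicillin through a β-lactamase gene driven by its own bla promoter.

The feature table, generated from the full 5,007-nt sequence, shows more than an inert spacer. A CMV immediate-early enhancer and promoter sit upstream of a TagBFP blue fluorescent protein coding sequence. This is followed on the same strand by a blasticidin S deaminase (BSD) coding sequence and a bovine growth hormone polyadenylation signal. The layout suggests a single mammalian cassette that provides both a fluorescent marker and blasticidin resistance. However, no linking element such as a 2A peptide or IRES is annotated between the two reading frames, so how they are co-expressed is not stated. T7 and T3 phage promoters flank this region facing inward. The connector sequences and the assembly restriction sites are not annotated. About 800 nt between the T7 promoter and the CMV enhancer also carry no annotation. The record does not explain how the reporter-selection cassette relates to the named spacer unit.
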