Addgene plasmid #123933: MTK0_018
Purpose: Encodes the spacer TU with connectors LS R1 as a type 0 part to be used in the MTK system
Depositing lab: Hana El-Samad. Depositing organization: University of California, San Francisco (UCSF). Publication: A Toolkit for Rapid Modular Construction of Biological Circuits in Mammalian Cells. Fonseca JP, Bonny AR, Kumar GR, Ng AH, Town J, Wu QC, Aslankoohi E, Chen SY, Dods G, Harrigan P, Osimiri LC, Kistler AL, El-Samad H. ACS Synth Biol. 2019 Nov 15;8(11):2593-2606. doi: 10.1021/acssynbio.9b00322. Epub 2019 Nov 5. PubMed 31686495.
Backbone
  Vector backbone: self-made
  Vector type: Mammalian Expression
Growth in bacteria
  Bacterial resistance: Ampicillin, 100 μg/mL
  Growth temperature: 37°C
  Growth strain: DH5alpha
  Copy number: Unknown
Gene/Insert
  Gene/Insert name: TULSR1 - spacer
  Species: Synthetic
  Cloning method: Restriction Enzyme; 5′ cloning site unknown (unknown if destroyed); 3′ cloning site unknown (unknown if destroyed)
Terms and licenses: Academic/Nonprofit Terms; Industry Terms: Not Available to Industry
Depositor comments: Type 0 parts are generally destination vectors in the MTK Please visit https://www.biorxiv.org/content/10.1101/506188v2 for BioRxiv preprint
How to cite: MTK0_018 was a gift from Hana El-Samad (Addgene plasmid # 123933 ; http://n2t.net/addgene:123933 ; RRID:Addgene_123933)
